>Addgene plasmid #123275 | pCEP4-BG505.SOSIP-gp160-QES.i05.c06-754* | depositor full sequence | sequence record 235239 | pCEP4-BG505.SOSIP-gp160-QES.i05.c06-754* sequence 12424 bps
GCCACCATGCCAATGGGCTCCCTTCAGCCCTTGGCTACCCTGTACCTTCTTGGGATGTTGGTCGCATCTG
TGCTTGCCGCAGAAAACTTGTGGGTAACTGTCTACTATGGAGTACCCGTTTGGAAAGACGCAGAAACAAC
GCTTTTTTGCGCATCCGACGCGAAGGCATACGAAACGGAAAAGCACAATGTTTGGGCAACGCATGCCTGC
GTCCCGACAGACCCAAATCCTCAGGAGATTCACCTTGAGAATGTAACAGAGGAATTCAACATGTGGAAGA
ATAACATGGTAGAACAAATGCATACGGATATTATCAGTCTTTGGGACCAGAGCCTTAAACCTTGCGTTAA
ACTTACGCCCCTCTGCGTAACTCTGCAATGTACTAACGTAACGAATAACATTACGGACGACATGCGCGGC
GAACTGAAGAATTGCAGCTTTAATATGACAACGGAGTTGCGAGATAAAAAGCAGAAGGTGTACAGCCTCT
TCTACAGGCTTGACCTCGTGCAAATAAACGAAAACCAGGGGAACAGGAGCAATAACTCCAATAAAGAATA
CAGATTGATCAACTGTAACACTAGCGAGATAACCCAGGCCTGCCCGAAGGTGTCATTTGAGCCGATTCCT
ATACACTATTGCGCCCCGGCAGGGTATGCGATCTTGAAATGCAAGGATAAGAAGTTTAATGGAACTGGTC
CCTGTCCCAGTGTGAGTACGGTTCAGTGTACCCACGGCATAAAGCCAGTGATGTCCACTCAGCTTCTCCT
CAATGGCAGCCTCGCAGAGGAAGAGGTCATGATACGGAGTGAGAATATTACTAACAATGCCAAGAATATC
TTGGTCCAATTTAATACCCCCGTCCAGATTAATTGTACCCGACCTAATAATAATACCAGAAAATCCATTC
GCATCGGACCAGGTCAGGCGTTCTATGCCACGGGAGATATAATAGGTGACATCCGACAGGCGCATTGCAA
TGTAAGCAAGGCCACATGGAATGAGACTCTGGGTAAAGTTGTCAAGCAGCTCAGGAAGCATTTCGGGAAC
AATACCATCATCCGATTTGCGAACAGTAGTGGGGGTGATCTTGAAGTAACTACACATTCATTTAACTGCG
GCGGGGAGTTTTTTTATTGTAACACATCCGGGTTGTTCAACTCCACTTGGATATCTAACACTAGTGTTCA
GGGATCAAACTCCACAGGATCAAACGATAGTATAACACTTCCTTGTCGCATCAAACAGATTATCAACATG
TGGCAGCGAATCGGCCAGGCGATGTACGCCCCGCCTATCCAGGGAGTAATACGGTGCGTAAGCAACATAA
CGGGCCTTATACTTACGCGCGATGGAGGCAGCACTAATTCTACCACTGAGACGTTCCGGCCTGGCGGTGG
GGACATGCGAGACAACTGGCGGTCTGAGTTGTGGAAGTACAAAGTGGTTAAAATCGAACCCCTGGGTGTC
GCCCCAACGAGATGTAAACGACGGGTAGTGGGAAGGAGGAGAAGGCGACGGGCGGTCGGCATTGGGGCCG
TTTTCTTGGGTTTTCTGGGGGCGGCTGGGAGCACTATGGGAGCAGCTAGTATGACCCTGACCGTACAGGC
GAGGAACTACCTGTCCGGTATAGTGCAACAACAGTCAAACCTTCTTAGGGCTCCTGAGGCGCAGCAACAT
CTCCTTAAGTTGACTGTCTGGGGCATAAAGCAACTCCAAGCGCGGGTTCTCGCGGTGGAAAGATACCTTA
GGGACCAACAACTTTTGGGGATGTGGGGTTGTTCAGGCAAACTCATCTGTTGCACTAACGTTCCTTGGAA
CTCCTCATGGTCTAACCGAAATCTCTCCGAGATCTGGGATAATATGACATGGTTGCAGTGGGATAAGGAG
ATTAGCAATTACACTCAAATAATCTATGGGCTCCTGGAGGAAAGCCAGAATCAGCAGGAGAAGAATGAAC
AGGATCTTCTGGCCCTTGATAAGTGGGCAAGTCTTTGGAATTGGTTCGACATTTCAAATTGGCTTTGGTA
TATAAAGATATTTATAATGATTGTCGGGGGTTTGATAGGTTTGAGGATTGTGTTTGCTGTGCTGTCTGTT
ATCCACAGGGTTAGGCAGGGGTATAGTCCGCTCTCTTTTCAAACCCATACCCCCAACCCCAGGGGATTGG
ACCGACCCGAGCGGATTGAGGAGGAAGACGGTGAACAGGACCGGGGCAGAAGTACCCGCCTTGTTAGCGG
GTTTCTGTGATAACTCGAGGCCGGCAAGGCCGGATCCAGACATGATAAGATACATTGATGAGTTTGGACA
AACCACAACTAGAATGCAGTGAAAAAAATGCTTTATTTGTGAAATTTGTGATGCTATTGCTTTATTTGTA
ACCATTATAAGCTGCAATAAACAAGTTAACAACAACAATTGCATTCATTTTATGTTTCAGGTTCAGGGGG
AGGTGTGGGAGGTTTTTTAAAGCAAGTAAAACCTCTACAAATGTGGTATGGCTGATTATGATCCGGCTGC
CTCGCGCGTTTCGGTGATGACGGTGAAAACCTCTGACACATGCAGCTCCCGGAGACGGTCACAGCTTGTC
TGTAAGCGGATGCCGGGAGCAGACAAGCCCGTCAGGGCGCGTCAGCGGGTGTTGGCGGGTGTCGGGGCGC
AGCCATGAGGTCGACTCTAGAGGATCGATCCCCGCCCCGGACGAACTAAACCTGACTACGACATCTCTGC
CCCTTCTTCGCGGGGCAGTGCATGTAATCCCTTCAGTTGGTTGGTACAACTTGCCAACTGGGCCCTGTTC
CACATGTGACACGGGGGGGGACCAAACACAAAGGGGTTCTCTGACTGTAGTTGACATCCTTATAAATGGA
TGTGCACATTTGCCAACACTGAGTGGCTTTCATCCTGGAGCAGACTTTGCAGTCTGTGGACTGCAACACA
ACATTGCCTTTATGTGTAACTCTTGGCTGAAGCTCTTACACCAATGCTGGGGGACATGTACCTCCCAGGG
GCCCAGGAAGACTACGGGAGGCTACACCAACGTCAATCAGAGGGGCCTGTGTAGCTACCGATAAGCGGAC
CCTCAAGAGGGCATTAGCAATAGTGTTTATAAGGCCCCCTTGTTAACCCTAAACGGGTAGCATATGCTTC
CCGGGTAGTAGTATATACTATCCAGACTAACCCTAATTCAATAGCATATGTTACCCAACGGGAAGCATAT
GCTATCGAATTAGGGTTAGTAAAAGGGTCCTAAGGAACAGCGATATCTCCCACCCCATGAGCTGTCACGG
TTTTATTTACATGGGGTCAGGATTCCACGAGGGTAGTGAACCATTTTAGTCACAAGGGCAGTGGCTGAAG
ATCAAGGAGCGGGCAGTGAACTCTCCTGAATCTTCGCCTGCTTCTTCATTCTCCTTCGTTTAGCTAATAG
AATAACTGCTGAGTTGTGAACAGTAAGGTGTATGTGAGGTGCTCGAAAACAAGGTTTCAGGTGACGCCCC
CAGAATAAAATTTGGACGGGGGGTTCAGTGGTGGCATTGTGCTATGACACCAATATAACCCTCACAAACC
CCTTGGGCAATAAATACTAGTGTAGGAATGAAACATTCTGAATATCTTTAACAATAGAAATCCATGGGGT
GGGGACAAGCCGTAAAGACTGGATGTCCATCTCACACGAATTTATGGCTATGGGCAACACATAATCCTAG
TGCAATATGATACTGGGGTTATTAAGATGTGTCCCAGGCAGGGACCAAGACAGGTGAACCATGTTGTTAC
ACTCTATTTGTAACAAGGGGAAAGAGAGTGGACGCCGACAGCAGCGGACTCCACTGGTTGTCTCTAACAC
CCCCGAAAATTAAACGGGGCTCCACGCCAATGGGGCCCATAAACAAAGACAAGTGGCCACTCTTTTTTTT
GAAATTGTGGAGTGGGGGCACGCGTCAGCCCCCACACGCCGCCCTGCGGTTTTGGACTGTAAAATAAGGG
TGTAATAACTTGGCTGATTGTAACCCCGCTAACCACTGCGGTCAAACCACTTGCCCACAAAACCACTAAT
GGCACCCCGGGGAATACCTGCATAAGTAGGTGGGCGGGCCAAGATAGGGGCGCGATTGCTGCGATCTGGA
GGACAAATTACACACACTTGCGCCTGAGCGCCAAGCACAGGGTTGTTGGTCCTCATATTCACGAGGTCGC
TGAGAGCACGGTGGGCTAATGTTGCCATGGGTAGCATATACTACCCAAATATCTGGATAGCATATGCTAT
CCTAATCTATATCTGGGTAGCATAGGCTATCCTAATCTATATCTGGGTAGCATATGCTATCCTAATCTAT
ATCTGGGTAGTATATGCTATCCTAATTTATATCTGGGTAGCATAGGCTATCCTAATCTATATCTGGGTAG
CATATGCTATCCTAATCTATATCTGGGTAGTATATGCTATCCTAATCTGTATCCGGGTAGCATATGCTAT
CCTAATAGAGATTAGGGTAGTATATGCTATCCTAATTTATATCTGGGTAGCATATACTACCCAAATATCT
GGATAGCATATGCTATCCTAATCTATATCTGGGTAGCATATGCTATCCTAATCTATATCTGGGTAGCATA
GGCTATCCTAATCTATATCTGGGTAGCATATGCTATCCTAATCTATATCTGGGTAGTATATGCTATCCTA
ATTTATATCTGGGTAGCATAGGCTATCCTAATCTATATCTGGGTAGCATATGCTATCCTAATCTATATCT
GGGTAGTATATGCTATCCTAATCTGTATCCGGGTAGCATATGCTATCCTCATGCATATACAGTCAGCATA
TGATACCCAGTAGTAGAGTGGGAGTGCTATCCTTTGCATATGCCGCCACCTCCCAAGGGGGCGTGAATTT
TCGCTGCTTGTCCTTTTCCTGCTGGTTGCTCCCATTCTTAGGTGAATTTAAGGAGGCCAGGCTAAAGCCG
TCGCATGTCTGATTGCTCACCAGGTAAATGTCGCTAATGTTTTCCAACGCGAGAAGGTGTTGAGCGCGGA
GCTGAGTGACGTGACAACATGGGTATGCCCAATTGCCCCATGTTGGGAGGACGAAAATGGTGACAAGACA
GATGGCCAGAAATACACCAACAGCACGCATGATGTCTACTGGGGATTTATTCTTTAGTGCGGGGGAATAC
ACGGCTTTTAATACGATTGAGGGCGTCTCCTAACAAGTTACATCACTCCTGCCCTTCCTCACCCTCATCT
CCATCACCTCCTTCATCTCCGTCATCTCCGTCATCACCCTCCGCGGCAGCCCCTTCCACCATAGGTGGAA
ACCAGGGAGGCAAATCTACTCCATCGTCAAAGCTGCACACAGTCACCCTGATATTGCAGGTAGGAGCGGG
CTTTGTCATAACAAGGTCCTTAATCGCATCCTTCAAAACCTCAGCAAATATATGAGTTTGTAAAAAGACC
ATGAAATAACAGACAATGGACTCCCTTAGCGGGCCAGGTTGTGGGCCGGGTCCAGGGGCCATTCCAAAGG
GGAGACGACTCAATGGTGTAAGACGACATTGTGGAATAGCAAGGGCAGTTCCTCGCCTTAGGTTGTAAAG
GGAGGTCTTACTACCTCCATATACGAACACACCGGCGACCCAAGTTCCTTCGTCGGTAGTCCTTTCTACG
TGACTCCTAGCCAGGAGAGCTCTTAAACCTTCTGCAATGTTCTCAAATTTCGGGTTGGAACCTCCTTGAC
CACGATGCTTTCCAAACCACCCTCCTTTTTTGCGCCTGCCTCCATCACCCTGACCCCGGGGTCCAGTGCT
TGGGCCTTCTCCTGGGTCATCTGCGGGGCCCTGCTCTATCGCTCCCGGGGGCACGTCAGGCTCACCATCT
GGGCCACCTTCTTGGTGGTATTCAAAATAATCGGCTTCCCCTACAGGGTGGAAAAATGGCCTTCTACCTG
GAGGGGGCCTGCGCGGTGGAGACCCGGATGATGATGACTGACTACTGGGACTCCTGGGCCTCTTTTCTCC
ACGTCCACGACCTCTCCCCCTGGCTCTTTCACGACTTCCCCCCCTGGCTCTTTCACGTCCTCTACCCCGG
CGGCCTCCACTACCTCCTCGACCCCGGCCTCCACTACCTCCTCGACCCCGGCCTCCACTGCCTCCTCGAC
CCCGGCCTCCACCTCCTGCTCCTGCCCCTCCTGCTCCTGCCCCTCCTCCTGCTCCTGCCCCTCCTGCCCC
TCCTGCTCCTGCCCCTCCTGCCCCTCCTGCTCCTGCCCCTCCTGCCCCTCCTGCTCCTGCCCCTCCTGCC
CCTCCTCCTGCTCCTGCCCCTCCTGCCCCTCCTCCTGCTCCTGCCCCTCCTGCCCCTCCTGCTCCTGCCC
CTCCTGCCCCTCCTGCTCCTGCCCCTCCTGCCCCTCCTGCTCCTGCCCCTCCTGCTCCTGCCCCTCCTGC
TCCTGCCCCTCCTGCTCCTGCCCCTCCTGCCCCTCCTGCCCCTCCTCCTGCTCCTGCCCCTCCTGCTCCT
GCCCCTCCTGCCCCTCCTGCCCCTCCTGCTCCTGCCCCTCCTCCTGCTCCTGCCCCTCCTGCCCCTCCTG
CCCCTCCTCCTGCTCCTGCCCCTCCTGCCCCTCCTCCTGCTCCTGCCCCTCCTCCTGCTCCTGCCCCTCC
TGCCCCTCCTGCCCCTCCTCCTGCTCCTGCCCCTCCTGCCCCTCCTCCTGCTCCTGCCCCTCCTCCTGCT
CCTGCCCCTCCTGCCCCTCCTGCCCCTCCTCCTGCTCCTGCCCCTCCTCCTGCTCCTGCCCCTCCTGCCC
CTCCTGCCCCTCCTGCCCCTCCTCCTGCTCCTGCCCCTCCTCCTGCTCCTGCCCCTCCTGCTCCTGCCCC
TCCCGCTCCTGCTCCTGCTCCTGTTCCACCGTGGGTCCCTTTGCAGCCAATGCAACTTGGACGTTTTTGG
GGTCTCCGGACACCATCTCTATGTCTTGGCCCTGATCCTGAGCCGCCCGGGGCTCCTGGTCTTCCGCCTC
CTCGTCCTCGTCCTCTTCCCCGTCCTCGTCCATGGTTATCACCCCCTCTTCTTTGAGGTCCACTGCCGCC
GGAGCCTTCTGGTCCAGATGTGTCTCCCTTCTCTCCTAGGCCATTTCCAGGTCCTGTACCTGGCCCCTCG
TCAGACATGATTCACACTAAAAGAGATCAATAGACATCTTTATTAGACGACGCTCAGTGAATACAGGGAG
TGCAGACTCCTGCCCCCTCCAACAGCCCCCCCACCCTCATCCCCTTCATGGTCGCTGTCAGACAGATCCA
GGTCTGAAAATTCCCCATCCTCCGAACCATCCTCGTCCTCATCACCAATTACTCGCAGCCCGGAAAACTC
CCGCTGAACATCCTCAAGATTTGCGTCCTGAGCCTCAAGCCAGGCCTCAAATTCCTCGTCCCCCTTTTTG
CTGGACGGTAGGGATGGGGATTCTCGGGACCCCTCCTCTTCCTCTTCAAGGTCACCAGACAGAGATGCTA
CTGGGGCAACGGAAGAAAAGCTGGGTGCGGCCTGTGAGGATCAGCTTATCGATGATAAGCTGTCAAACAT
GAGAATTCTTGAAGACGAAAGGGCCTCGTGATACGCCTATTTTTATAGGTTAATGTCATGATAATAATGG
TTTCTTAGACGTCAGGTGGCACTTTTCGGGGAAATGTGCGCGGAACCCCTATTTGTTTATTTTTCTAAAT
ACATTCAAATATGTATCCGCTCATGAGACAATAACCCTGATAAATGCTTCAATAATATTGAAAAAGGAAG
AGTATGAGTATTCAACATTTCCGTGTCGCCCTTATTCCCTTTTTTGCGGCATTTTGCCTTCCTGTTTTTG
CTCACCCAGAAACGCTGGTGAAAGTAAAAGATGCTGAAGATCAGTTGGGTGCACGAGTGGGTTACATCGA
ACTGGATCTCAACAGCGGTAAGATCCTTGAGAGTTTTCGCCCCGAAGAACGTTTTCCAATGATGAGCACT
TTTAAAGTTCTGCTATGTGGCGCGGTATTATCCCGTGTTGACGCCGGGCAAGAGCAACTCGGTCGCCGCA
TACACTATTCTCAGAATGACTTGGTTGAGTACTCACCAGTCACAGAAAAGCATCTTACGGATGGCATGAC
AGTAAGAGAATTATGCAGTGCTGCCATAACCATGAGTGATAACACTGCGGCCAACTTACTTCTGACAACG
ATCGGAGGACCGAAGGAGCTAACCGCTTTTTTGCACAACATGGGGGATCATGTAACTCGCCTTGATCGTT
GGGAACCGGAGCTGAATGAAGCCATACCAAACGACGAGCGTGACACCACGATGCCTGCAGCAATGGCAAC
AACGTTGCGCAAACTATTAACTGGCGAACTACTTACTCTAGCTTCCCGGCAACAATTAATAGACTGGATG
GAGGCGGATAAAGTTGCAGGACCACTTCTGCGCTCGGCCCTTCCGGCTGGCTGGTTTATTGCTGATAAAT
CTGGAGCCGGTGAGCGTGGGTCTCGCGGTATCATTGCAGCACTGGGGCCAGATGGTAAGCCCTCCCGTAT
CGTAGTTATCTACACGACGGGGAGTCAGGCAACTATGGATGAACGAAATAGACAGATCGCTGAGATAGGT
GCCTCACTGATTAAGCATTGGTAACTGTCAGACCAAGTTTACTCATATATACTTTAGATTGATTTAAAAC
TTCATTTTTAATTTAAAAGGATCTAGGTGAAGATCCTTTTTGATAATCTCATGACCAAAATCCCTTAACG
TGAGTTTTCGTTCCACTGAGCGTCAGACCCCGTAGAAAAGATCAAAGGATCTTCTTGAGATCCTTTTTTT
CTGCGCGTAATCTGCTGCTTGCAAACAAAAAAACCACCGCTACCAGCGGTGGTTTGTTTGCCGGATCAAG
AGCTACCAACTCTTTTTCCGAAGGTAACTGGCTTCAGCAGAGCGCAGATACCAAATACTGTCCTTCTAGT
GTAGCCGTAGTTAGGCCACCACTTCAAGAACTCTGTAGCACCGCCTACATACCTCGCTCTGCTAATCCTG
TTACCAGTGGCTGCTGCCAGTGGCGATAAGTCGTGTCTTACCGGGTTGGACTCAAGACGATAGTTACCGG
ATAAGGCGCAGCGGTCGGGCTGAACGGGGGGTTCGTGCACACAGCCCAGCTTGGAGCGAACGACCTACAC
CGAACTGAGATACCTACAGCGTGAGCTATGAGAAAGCGCCACGCTTCCCGAAGGGAGAAAGGCGGACAGG
TATCCGGTAAGCGGCAGGGTCGGAACAGGAGAGCGCACGAGGGAGCTTCCAGGGGGAAACGCCTGGTATC
TTTATAGTCCTGTCGGGTTTCGCCACCTCTGACTTGAGCGTCGATTTTTGTGATGCTCGTCAGGGGGGCG
GAGCCTATGGAAAAACGCCAGCAACGCGGCCTTTTTACGGTTCCTGGCCTTTTGCTGGCCTTGAAGCTGT
CCCTGATGGTCGTCATCTACCTGCCTGGACAGCATGGCCTGCAACGCGGGCATCCCGATGCCGCCGGAAG
CGAGAAGAATCATAATGGGGAAGGCCATCCAGCCTCGCGTCGCGAACGCCAGCAAGACGTAGCCCAGCGC
GTCGGCCCCGAGATGCGCCGCGTGCGGCTGCTGGAGATGGCGGACGCGATGGATATGTTCTGCCAAGGGT
TGGTTTGCGCATTCACAGTTCTCCGCAAGAATTGATTGGCTCCAATTCTTGGAGTGGTGAATCCGTTAGC
GAGGTGCCGCCCTGCTTCATCCCCGTGGCCCGTTGCTCGCGTTTGCTGGCGGTGTCCCCGGAAGAAATAT
ATTTGCATGTCTTTAGTTCTATGATGACACAAACCCCGCCCAGCGTCTTGTCATTGGCGAATTCGAACAC
GCAGATGCAGTCGGGGCGGCGCGGTCCGAGGTCCACTTCGCATATTAAGGTGACGCGTGTGGCCTCGAAC
ACCGAGCGACCCTGCAGCGACCCGCTTAACAGCGTCAACAGCGTGCCGCAGATCCCGGGGGGCAATGAGA
TATGAAAAAGCCTGAACTCACCGCGACGTCTGTCGAGAAGTTTCTGATCGAAAAGTTCGACAGCGTCTCC
GACCTGATGCAGCTCTCGGAGGGCGAAGAATCTCGTGCTTTCAGCTTCGATGTAGGAGGGCGTGGATATG
TCCTGCGGGTAAATAGCTGCGCCGATGGTTTCTACAAAGATCGTTATGTTTATCGGCACTTTGCATCGGC
CGCGCTCCCGATTCCGGAAGTGCTTGACATTGGGGAATTCAGCGAGAGCCTGACCTATTGCATCTCCCGC
CGTGCACAGGGTGTCACGTTGCAAGACCTGCCTGAAACCGAACTGCCCGCTGTTCTGCAGCCGGTCGCGG
AGGCCATGGATGCGATCGCTGCGGCCGATCTTAGCCAGACGAGCGGGTTCGGCCCATTCGGACCGCAAGG
AATCGGTCAATACACTACATGGCGTGATTTCATATGCGCGATTGCTGATCCCCATGTGTATCACTGGCAA
ACTGTGATGGACGACACCGTCAGTGCGTCCGTCGCGCAGGCTCTCGATGAGCTGATGCTTTGGGCCGAGG
ACTGCCCCGAAGTCCGGCACCTCGTGCACGCGGATTTCGGCTCCAACAATGTCCTGACGGACAATGGCCG
CATAACAGCGGTCATTGACTGGAGCGAGGCGATGTTCGGGGATTCCCAATACGAGGTCGCCAACATCTTC
TTCTGGAGGCCGTGGTTGGCTTGTATGGAGCAGCAGACGCGCTACTTCGAGCGGAGGCATCCGGAGCTTG
CAGGATCGCCGCGGCTCCGGGCGTATATGCTCCGCATTGGTCTTGACCAACTCTATCAGAGCTTGGTTGA
CGGCAATTTCGATGATGCAGCTTGGGCGCAGGGTCGATGCGACGCAATCGTCCGATCCGGAGCCGGGACT
GTCGGGCGTACACAAATCGCCCGCAGAAGCGCGGCCGTCTGGACCGATGGCTGTGTAGAAGTACTCGCCG
ATAGTGGAAACCGACGCCCCAGCACTCGTCCGGATCGGGAGATGGGGGAGGCTAACTGAAACACGGAAGG
AGACAATACCGGAAGGAACCCGCGCTATGACGGCAATAAAAAGACAGAATAAAACGCACGGGTGTTGGGT
CGTTTGTTCATAAACGCGGGGTTCGGTCCCAGGGCTGGCACTCTGTCGATACCCCACCGAGACCCCATTG
GGGCCAATACGCCCGCGTTTCTTCCTTTTCCCCACCCCACCCCCCAAGTTCGGGTGAAGGCCCAGGGCTC
GCAGCCAACGTCGGGGCGGCAGGCCCTGCCATAGCCACTGGCCCCGTGGGTTAGGGACGGGGTCCCCCAT
GGGGAATGGTTTATGGTTCGTGGGGGTTATTATTTTGGGCGTTGCGTGGGGTCAGGTCCACGACTGGACT
GAGCAGACAGACCCATGGTTTTTGGATGGCCTGGGCATGGACCGCATGTACTGGCGCGACACGAACACCG
GGCGTCTGTGGCTGCCAAACACCCCCGACCCCCAAAAACCACCGCGCGGATTTCTGGCGTGCCAAGCTAG
TCGACCAATTCTCATGTTTGACAGCTTATCATCGCAGATCCGGGCAACGTTGTTGCCATTGCTGCAGGCG
CAGAACTGGTAGGTATGGAAGATCTATACATTGAATCAATATTGGCAATTAGCCATATTAGTCATTGGTT
ATATAGCATAAATCAATATTGGCTATTGGCCATTGCATACGTTGTATCTATATCATAATATGTACATTTA
TATTGGCTCATGTCCAATATGACCGCCATGTTGACATTGATTATTGACTAGTTATTAATAGTAATCAATT
ACGGGGTCATTAGTTCATAGCCCATATATGGAGTTCCGCGTTACATAACTTACGGTAAATGGCCCGCCTG
GCTGACCGCCCAACGACCCCCGCCCATTGACGTCAATAATGACGTATGTTCCCATAGTAACGCCAATAGG
GACTTTCCATTGACGTCAATGGGTGGAGTATTTACGGTAAACTGCCCACTTGGCAGTACATCAAGTGTAT
CATATGCCAAGTCCGCCCCCTATTGACGTCAATGACGGTAAATGGCCCGCCTGGCATTATGCCCAGTACA
TGACCTTACGGGACTTTCCTACTTGGCAGTACATCTACGTATTAGTCATCGCTATTACCATGGTGATGCG
GTTTTGGCAGTACACCAATGGGCGTGGATAGCGGTTTGACTCACGGGGATTTCCAAGTCTCCACCCCATT
GACGTCAATGGGAGTTTGTTTTGGCACCAAAATCAACGGGACTTTCCAAAATGTCGTAATAACCCCGCCC
CGTTGACGCAAATGGGCGGTAGGCGTGTACGGTGGGAGGTCTATATAAGCAGAGCTCGTTTAGTGAACCG
TCAGATCTCTAGAAGCTGGGTACCAGCTGCTAGC
Features (pLannotate 1.2.2; 22 found; start..end, strand, type, name):
     46..2247    +  CDS            env (fragment): ENV_HV1Y2 - Experimental evidence at protein level: Swiss-Prot protein existence level 1. [Transmembrane protein gp41]: Acts as a class I viral fusion protein. Under the current model, the protein has at least 3 conformational states: pre-fusion native state, pre-hairpin intermediate state, and post-fusion hairpin state. During fusion of viral and target intracellular membranes, the coiled coil regions (heptad repeats) assume a trimer-of-hairpins structure, positioning the fusion peptide in close proximity to the C-terminal region of the ectodomain. The formation of this structure appears to d
   2273..2407    -  polyA_signal   SV40 poly(A) signal: SV40 polyadenylation signal
   2430..2513    -  CDS            large T antigen (fragment): large T antigen from SV40 (simian virus 40)
   2516..2556    +  CDS            rop (fragment): Rop protein, which maintains plasmids at low copy number; rop
   2668..2686    -  misc_feature   MCS (fragment): pUC18/19 multiple cloning site
   3132..4921    -  rep_origin     oriP: Epstein-Barr virus oriP replication origin (Yates et al., 2000)
   4922..5140    -  CDS            gL (fragment): GL_EBVB9 - Experimental evidence at protein level: Swiss-Prot protein existence level 1. The heterodimer glycoprotein H-glycoprotein L is required for the fusion of viral and plasma membranes leading to virus entry into the host cell. Acts as a functional inhibitor of gH and maintains gH in an inhibited form. Upon binding to host integrins, gL dissociates from gH leading to activation of the viral fusion glycoproteins gB and gH. Fusion of EBV with B-lymphocytes requires the additional receptor- binding protein gp42, which forms a complex with gH/gL. The heterodimer gH/gL targets also host EPHA
   5223..7148    -  CDS            EBNA1: Epstein-Barr nuclear antigen 1, also known as EBNA-1 crucial for latent viral infection, and for episomal amplification of vectors containing the oriP origin (Okita et al., 2013)
   7186..7530    -  CDS            BRRF2_EBVB9 (fragment): Protein inferred from homology: Swiss-Prot protein existence level 3. From Epstein-Barr virus (strain B95-8) (HHV-4) (Human herpesvirus 4).
   7533..7556    -  promoter       tet promoter (fragment): E. coli promoter for tetracycline efflux protein gene
   7669..7773    +  promoter       AmpR promoter: bla
   7774..8634    +  CDS            AmpR: β-lactamase; bla; confers resistance to ampicillin, carbenicillin, and related antibiotics
   8805..9393    +  rep_origin     ori: high-copy-number ColE1/pMB1/pBR322/pUC origin of replication
   9439..9597    -  CDS            TcR (fragment): tetracycline efflux protein; tet; confers resistance to tetracycline
   9718..9918    -  CDS            MDV035 (fragment): UL24_GAHVM - Protein inferred from homology: Swiss-Prot protein existence level 3. May play a role in the dispersal of host nucleolin from the nucleolus throughout the nucleus leading to a decrease in ribosome biogenesis. From Gallid herpesvirus 2 (strain Chicken/Md5/ATCC VR-987) (GaHV-2) (Marek's disease herpesvirus type 1).
   9907..9969    +  promoter       Mini-TK promoter: minimal herpes simplex virus (HSV) thymidine kinase promoter
  10012..11049   +  CDS            HygR: hygromycin B phosphotransferase confers resistance to hygromycin
  11091..11139   +  polyA_signal   HSV TK poly(A) signal: herpes simplex virus thymidine kinase polyadenylation signal (Cole and Stacy, 1985)
  11339..11563   +  CDS            gH (fragment): GH_HHV11 - Experimental evidence at protein level: Swiss-Prot protein existence level 1. The heterodimer glycoprotein H-glycoprotein L is required for the fusion of viral and plasma membranes leading to virus entry into the host cell. Following initial binding to host receptor, membrane fusion is mediated by the fusion machinery composed of gB and the heterodimer gH/gL. May also be involved in the fusion between the virion envelope and the outer nuclear membrane during virion morphogenesis. From Human herpesvirus 1 (strain 17) (HHV-1) (Human herpes simplex virus 1).
  11594..11619   -  CDS            bla(M) (fragment): β-lactamase lacking the signal sequence; bla(M); allows cytosolic expression of β-lactamase
  11793..12172   +  enhancer       CMV enhancer: human cytomegalovirus immediate early enhancer
  12174..12373   +  promoter       CMV promoter: human cytomegalovirus (CMV) immediate early promoter
