[The description below was written by a language model from this plasmid's Addgene catalogue record and pLannotate feature annotations shown in this document.]
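Description:
pCEP4-BG505.SOSIP-gp160-QES.i05.c06-754* is a 12.4 kb mammalian expression plasmid built on the Invitrogen pCEP4 episomal backbone. It carries a codon-optimized synthetic gene for the envelope glycoprotein (Env, gp160) of the HIV-1 BG505 isolate. In bacteria it is maintained through a high-copy ColE1/pUC-type origin and selected with ampicillin via the β-lactamase gene. In mammalian cells, the Epstein-Barr virus oriP origin together with the EBNA1 coding sequence allows the plasmid to replicate and persist as an extrachromosomal episome. A hygromycin B phosphotransferase cassette, driven by a minimal HSV thymidine kinase promoter and ended by the TK polyadenylation signal, permits selection of cells that retain it. Several short annotated fragments (herpesvirus ORFs, rop, tetracycline resistance, SV40 large T antigen) appear to be backbone remnants picked up by automated annotation rather than functional parts.

The Env insert sits between NheI and XhoI sites, downstream of the CMV immediate-early enhancer and promoter and upstream of the SV40 polyadenylation signal. A CD5 leader peptide is fused at the N terminus of the insert. The sequence includes the SOSIP mutations and a premature stop codon at position 754 that truncates the C terminus. It also contains seven further substitutions (A200E, F223Y, L544Y, I595M, V181L, V255M and Y484W) that define this "QES" variant, which the record describes as engineered for enhanced presentation of quaternary epitopes. According to the record, the construct comes from work on conformational engineering of Env based on mutational tolerance in the CD4- and PG16-bound states. It is therefore suited to expressing this engineered Env in mammalian cells for studying its conformation and recognition by ligands such as these.
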