Addgene plasmid #123275: pCEP4-BG505.SOSIP-gp160-QES.i05.c06-754*
Purpose: Mammalian expression plasmid for Env from the BG505 HIV-1 isolate (containing SOSIP mutations); C-terminal truncation; QES mutant for enhanced presentation of quaternary epitopes
Depositing lab: Erik Procko. Depositing organization: University of Illinois at Urbana-Champaign. Publication: Conformational engineering of HIV-1 Env based on mutational tolerance in the CD4 and PG16 bound states. Heredia JD, Park J, Choi H, Gill KS, Procko E. J Virol. 2019 Mar 20. pii: JVI.00219-19. doi: 10.1128/JVI.00219-19. PubMed 30894475.
Backbone
  Vector backbone: pCEP4
  Backbone manufacturer: Invitrogen
  Backbone size w/o insert (bp): 10393
  Total vector size (bp): 12424
  Vector type: Mammalian Expression
  Selectable markers: Hygromycin
Growth in bacteria
  Bacterial resistance: Ampicillin, 100 μg/mL
  Growth temperature: 37°C
  Growth strain: DH5alpha
  Copy number: High Copy
Gene/Insert
  Gene/Insert name: HIV-1 (BG505) Env (alt names: gp160; Env)
  Species: Human immunodeficiency virus 1
  Insert size (bp): 2253
  Mutation: Codon-optimized synthetic gene; SOSIP mutations; Premature stop codon at position 754; Mutations A200E, F223Y, L544Y, I595M, V181L, V255M, Y484W
  GenBank ID: ABA61516.1
  Promoter: CMV
  Tag / fusion protein: CD5 leader peptide (N terminal on insert)
  Cloning method: Restriction Enzyme; 5′ cloning site NheI (not destroyed); 3′ cloning site XhoI (not destroyed)
  Sequencing primers: 5′ CMV_fwd; 3′ EBV_rev
Terms and licenses: Academic/Nonprofit Terms; Industry Terms: Not Available to Industry
How to cite: pCEP4-BG505.SOSIP-gp160-QES.i05.c06-754* was a gift from Erik Procko (Addgene plasmid # 123275 ; http://n2t.net/addgene:123275 ; RRID:Addgene_123275)
