>Addgene plasmid #123275 | pCEP4-BG505.SOSIP-gp160-QES.i05.c06-754* | addgene partial sequence | sequence record 239700 | Addgene Partial NGS Result
CCTGCTCCTGTTCCACCGTGGGTCCCTTTGCAGCCAATGCAACTTGGACGTTTTTGGGGTCTCCGGACAC
CATCTCTATGTCTTGGCCCTGATCCTGAGCCGCCCGGGGCTCCTGGTCTTCCGCCTCCTCGTCCTCGTCC
TCTTCCCCGTCCTCGTCCATGGTTATCACCCCCTCTTCTTTGAGGTCCACTGCCGCCGGAGCCTTCTGGT
CCAGATGTGTCTCCCTTCTCTCCTAGGCCATTTCCAGGTCCTGTACCTGGCCCCTCGTCAGACATGATTC
ACACTAAAAGAGATCAATAGACATCTTTATTAGACGACGCTCAGTGAATACAGGGAGTGCAGACTCCTGC
CCCCTCCAACAGCCCCCCCACCCTCATCCCCTTCATGGTCGCTGTCAGACAGATCCAGGTCTGAAAATTC
CCCATCCTCCGAACCATCCTCGTCCTCATCACCAATTACTCGCAGCCCGGAAAACTCCCGCTGAACATCC
TCAAGATTTGCGTCCTGAGCCTCAAGCCAGGCCTCAAATTCCTCGTCCCCCTTTTTGCTGGACGGTAGGG
ATGGGGATTCTCGGGACCCCTCCTCTTCCTCTTCAAGGTCACCAGACAGAGATGCTACTGGGGCAACGGA
AGAAAAGCTGGGTGCGGCCTGTGAGGATCAGCTTATCGATGATAAGCTGTCAAACATGAGAATTCTTGAA
GACGAAAGGGCCTCGTGATACGCCTATTTTTATAGGTTAATGTCATGATAATAATGGTTTCTTAGACGTC
AGGTGGCACTTTTCGGGGAAATGTGCGCGGAACCCCTATTTGTTTATTTTTCTAAATACATTCAAATATG
TATCCGCTCATGAGACAATAACCCTGATAAATGCTTCAATAATATTGAAAAAGGAAGAGTATGAGTATTC
AACATTTCCGTGTCGCCCTTATTCCCTTTTTTGCGGCATTTTGCCTTCCTGTTTTTGCTCACCCAGAAAC
GCTGGTGAAAGTAAAAGATGCTGAAGATCAGTTGGGTGCACGAGTGGGTTACATCGAACTGGATCTCAAC
AGCGGTAAGATCCTTGAGAGTTTTCGCCCCGAAGAACGTTTTCCAATGATGAGCACTTTTAAAGTTCTGC
TATGTGGCGCGGTATTATCCCGTGTTGACGCCGGGCAAGAGCAACTCGGTCGCCGCATACACTATTCTCA
GAATGACTTGGTTGAGTACTCACCAGTCACAGAAAAGCATCTTACGGATGGCATGACAGTAAGAGAATTA
TGCAGTGCTGCCATAACCATGAGTGATAACACTGCGGCCAACTTACTTCTGACAACGATCGGAGGACCGA
AGGAGCTAACCGCTTTTTTGCACAACATGGGGGATCATGTAACTCGCCTTGATCGTTGGGAACCGGAGCT
GAATGAAGCCATACCAAACGACGAGCGTGACACCACGATGCCTGCAGCAATGGCAACAACGTTGCGCAAA
CTATTAACTGGCGAACTACTTACTCTAGCTTCCCGGCAACAATTAATAGACTGGATGGAGGCGGATAAAG
TTGCAGGACCACTTCTGCGCTCGGCCCTTCCGGCTGGCTGGTTTATTGCTGATAAATCTGGAGCCGGTGA
GCGTGGGTCTCGCGGTATCATTGCAGCACTGGGGCCAGATGGTAAGCCCTCCCGTATCGTAGTTATCTAC
ACGACGGGGAGTCAGGCAACTATGGATGAACGAAATAGACAGATCGCTGAGATAGGTGCCTCACTGATTA
AGCATTGGTAACTGTCAGACCAAGTTTACTCATATATACTTTAGATTGATTTAAAACTTCATTTTTAATT
TAAAAGGATCTAGGTGAAGATCCTTTTTGATAATCTCATGACCAAAATCCCTTAACGTGAGTTTTCGTTC
CACTGAGCGTCAGACCCCGTAGAAAAGATCAAAGGATCTTCTTGAGATCCTTTTTTTCTGCGCGTAATCT
GCTGCTTGCAAACAAAAAAACCACCGCTACCAGCGGTGGTTTGTTTGCCGGATCAAGAGCTACCAACTCT
TTTTCCGAAGGTAACTGGCTTCAGCAGAGCGCAGATACCAAATACTGTCCTTCTAGTGTAGCCGTAGTTA
GGCCACCACTTCAAGAACTCTGTAGCACCGCCTACATACCTCGCTCTGCTAATCCTGTTACCAGTGGCTG
CTGCCAGTGGCGATAAGTCGTGTCTTACCGGGTTGGACTCAAGACGATAGTTACCGGATAAGGCGCAGCG
GTCGGGCTGAACGGGGGGTTCGTGCACACAGCCCAGCTTGGAGCGAACGACCTACACCGAACTGAGATAC
CTACAGCGTGAGCTATGAGAAAGCGCCACGCTTCCCGAAGGGAGAAAGGCGGACAGGTATCCGGTAAGCG
GCAGGGTCGGAACAGGAGAGCGCACGAGGGAGCTTCCAGGGGGAAACGCCTGGTATCTTTATAGTCCTGT
CGGGTTTCGCCACCTCTGACTTGAGCGTCGATTTTTGTGATGCTCGTCAGGGGGGCGGAGCCTATGGAAA
AACGCCAGCAACGCGGCCTTTTTACGGTTCCTGGCCTTTTGCTGGCCTTGAAGCTGTCCCTGATGGTCGT
CATCTACCTGCCTGGACAGCATGGCCTGCAACGCGGGCATCCCGATGCCGCCGGAAGCGAGAAGAATCAT
AATGGGGAAGGCCATCCAGCCTCGCGTCGCGAACGCCAGCAAGACGTAGCCCAGCGCGTCGGCCCCGAGA
TGCGCCGCGTGCGGCTGCTGGAGATGGCGGACGCGATGGATATGTTCTGCCAAGGGTTGGTTTGCGCATT
CACAGTTCTCCGCAAGAATTGATTGGCTCCAATTCTTGGAGTGGTGAATCCGTTAGCGAGGTGCCGCCCT
GCTTCATCCCCGTGGCCCGTTGCTCGCGTTTGCTGGCGGTGTCCCCGGAAGAAATATATTTGCATGTCTT
TAGTTCTATGATGACACAAACCCCGCCCAGCGTCTTGTCATTGGCGAATTCGAACACGCAGATGCAGTCG
GGGCGGCGCGGTCCGAGGTCCACTTCGCATATTAAGGTGACGCGTGTGGCCTCGAACACCGAGCGACCCT
GCAGCGACCCGCTTAACAGCGTCAACAGCGTGCCGCAGATCCCGGGGGGCAATGAGATATGAAAAAGCCT
GAACTCACCGCGACGTCTGTCGAGAAGTTTCTGATCGAAAAGTTCGACAGCGTCTCCGACCTGATGCAGC
TCTCGGAGGGCGAAGAATCTCGTGCTTTCAGCTTCGATGTAGGAGGGCGTGGATATGTCCTGCGGGTAAA
TAGCTGCGCCGATGGTTTCTACAAAGATCGTTATGTTTATCGGCACTTTGCATCGGCCGCGCTCCCGATT
CCGGAAGTGCTTGACATTGGGGAATTCAGCGAGAGCCTGACCTATTGCATCTCCCGCCGTGCACAGGGTG
TCACGTTGCAAGACCTGCCTGAAACCGAACTGCCCGCTGTTCTGCAGCCGGTCGCGGAGGCCATGGATGC
GATCGCTGCGGCCGATCTTAGCCAGACGAGCGGGTTCGGCCCATTCGGACCGCAAGGAATCGGTCAATAC
ACTACATGGCGTGATTTCATATGCGCGATTGCTGATCCCCATGTGTATCACTGGCAAACTGTGATGGACG
ACACCGTCAGTGCGTCCGTCGCGCAGGCTCTCGATGAGCTGATGCTTTGGGCCGAGGACTGCCCCGAAGT
CCGGCACCTCGTGCACGCGGATTTCGGCTCCAACAATGTCCTGACGGACAATGGCCGCATAACAGCGGTC
ATTGACTGGAGCGAGGCGATGTTCGGGGATTCCCAATACGAGGTCGCCAACATCTTCTTCTGGAGGCCGT
GGTTGGCTTGTATGGAGCAGCAGACGCGCTACTTCGAGCGGAGGCATCCGGAGCTTGCAGGATCGCCGCG
GCTCCGGGCGTATATGCTCCGCATTGGTCTTGACCAACTCTATCAGAGCTTGGTTGACGGCAATTTCGAT
GATGCAGCTTGGGCGCAGGGTCGATGCGACGCAATCGTCCGATCCGGAGCCGGGACTGTCGGGCGTACAC
AAATCGCCCGCAGAAGCGCGGCCGTCTGGACCGATGGCTGTGTAGAAGTACTCGCCGATAGTGGAAACCG
ACGCCCCAGCACTCGTCCGGATCGGGAGATGGGGGAGGCTAACTGAAACACGGAAGGAGACAATACCGGA
AGGAACCCGCGCTATGACGGCAATAAAAAGACAGAATAAAACGCACGGGTGTTGGGTCGTTTGTTCATAA
ACGCGGGGTTCGGTCCCAGGGCTGGCACTCTGTCGATACCCCACCGAGACCCCATTGGGGCCAATACGCC
CGCGTTTCTTCCTTTTCCCCACCCCACCCCCCAAGTTCGGGTGAAGGCCCAGGGCTCGCAGCCAACGTCG
GGGCGGCAGGCCCTGCCATAGCCACTGGCCCCGTGGGTTAGGGACGGGGTCCCCCATGGGGAATGGTTTA
TGGTTCGTGGGGGTTATTATTTTGGGCGTTGCGTGGGGTCAGGTCCACGACTGGACTGAGCAGACAGACC
CATGGTTTTTGGATGGCCTGGGCATGGACCGCATGTACTGGCGCGACACGAACACCGGGCGTCTGTGGCT
GCCAAACACCCCCGACCCCCAAAAACCACCGCGCGGATTTCTGGCGTGCCAAGCTAGTCGACCAATTCTC
ATGTTTGACAGCTTATCATCGCAGATCCGGGCAACGTTGTTGCCATTGCTGCAGGCGCAGAACTGGTAGG
TATGGAAGATCTATACATTGAATCAATATTGGCAATTAGCCATATTAGTCATTGGTTATATAGCATAAAT
CAATATTGGCTATTGGCCATTGCATACGTTGTATCTATATCATAATATGTACATTTATATTGGCTCATGT
CCAATATGACCGCCATGTTGACATTGATTATTGACTAGTTATTAATAGTAATCAATTACGGGGTCATTAG
TTCATAGCCCATATATGGAGTTCCGCGTTACATAACTTACGGTAAATGGCCCGCCTGGCTGACCGCCCAA
CGACCCCCGCCCATTGACGTCAATAATGACGTATGTTCCCATAGTAACGCCAATAGGGACTTTCCATTGA
CGTCAATGGGTGGAGTATTTACGGTAAACTGCCCACTTGGCAGTACATCAAGTGTATCATATGCCAAGTC
CGCCCCCTATTGACGTCAATGACGGTAAATGGCCCGCCTGGCATTATGCCCAGTACATGACCTTACGGGA
CTTTCCTACTTGGCAGTACATCTACGTATTAGTCATCGCTATTACCATGGTGATGCGGTTTTGGCAGTAC
ACCAATGGGCGTGGATAGCGGTTTGACTCACGGGGATTTCCAAGTCTCCACCCCATTGACGTCAATGGGA
GTTTGTTTTGGCACCAAAATCAACGGGACTTTCCAAAATGTCGTAATAACCCCGCCCCGTTGACGCAAAT
GGGCGGTAGGCGTGTACGGTGGGAGGTCTATATAAGCAGAGCTCGTTTAGTGAACCGTCAGATCTCTAGA
AGCTGGGTACCAGCTGCTAGCGCCACCATGCCAATGGGCTCCCTTCAGCCCTTGGCTACCCTGTACCTTC
TTGGGATGTTGGTCGCATCTGTGCTTGCCGCAGAAAACTTGTGGGTAACTGTCTACTATGGAGTACCCGT
TTGGAAAGACGCAGAAACAACGCTTTTTTGCGCATCCGACGCGAAGGCATACGAAACGGAAAAGCACAAT
GTTTGGGCAACGCATGCCTGCGTCCCGACAGACCCAAATCCTCAGGAGATTCACCTTGAGAATGTAACAG
AGGAATTCAACATGTGGAAGAATAACATGGTAGAACAAATGCATACGGATATTATCAGTCTTTGGGACCA
GAGCCTTAAACCTTGCGTTAAACTTACGCCCCTCTGCGTAACTCTGCAATGTACTAACGTAACGAATAAC
ATTACGGACGACATGCGCGGCGAACTGAAGAATTGCAGCTTTAATATGACAACGGAGTTGCGAGATAAAA
AGCAGAAGGTGTACAGCCTCTTCTACAGGCTTGACCTCGTGCAAATAAACGAAAACCAGGGGAACAGGAG
CAATAACTCCAATAAAGAATACAGATTGATCAACTGTAACACTAGCGAGATAACCCAGGCCTGCCCGAAG
GTGTCATTTGAGCCGATTCCTATACACTATTGCGCCCCGGCAGGGTATGCGATCTTGAAATGCAAGGATA
AGAAGTTTAATGGAACTGGTCCCTGTCCCAGTGTGAGTACGGTTCAGTGTACCCACGGCATAAAGCCAGT
GATGTCCACTCAGCTTCTCCTCAATGGCAGCCTCGCAGAGGAAGAGGTCATGATACGGAGTGAGAATATT
ACTAACAATGCCAAGAATATCTTGGTCCAATTTAATACCCCCGTCCAGATTAATTGTACCCGACCTAATA
ATAATACCAGAAAATCCATTCGCATCGGACCAGGTCAGGCGTTCTATGCCACGGGAGATATAATAGGTGA
CATCCGACAGGCGCATTGCAATGTAAGCAAGGCCACATGGAATGAGACTCTGGGTAAAGTTGTCAAGCAG
CTCAGGAAGCATTTCGGGAACAATACCATCATCCGATTTGCGAACAGTAGTGGGGGTGATCTTGAAGTAA
CTACACATTCATTTAACTGCGGCGGGGAGTTTTTTTATTGTAACACATCCGGGTTGTTCAACTCCACTTG
GATATCTAACACTAGTGTTCAGGGATCAAACTCCACAGGATCAAACGATAGTATAACACTTCCTTGTCGC
ATCAAACAGATTATCAACATGTGGCAGCGAATCGGCCAGGCGATGTACGCCCCGCCTATCCAGGGAGTAA
TACGGTGCGTAAGCAACATAACGGGCCTTATACTTACGCGCGATGGAGGCAGCACTAATTCTACCACTGA
GACGTTCCGGCCTGGCGGTGGGGACATGCGAGACAACTGGCGGTCTGAGTTGTGGAAGTACAAAGTGGTT
AAAATCGAACCCCTGGGTGTCGCCCCAACGAGATGTAAACGACGGGTAGTGGGAAGGAGGAGAAGGCGAC
GGGCGGTCGGCATTGGGGCCGTTTTCTTGGGTTTTCTGGGGGCGGCTGGGAGCACTATGGGAGCAGCTAG
TATGACCCTGACCGTACAGGCGAGGAACTACCTGTCCGGTATAGTGCAACAACAGTCAAACCTTCTTAGG
GCTCCTGAGGCGCAGCAACATCTCCTTAAGTTGACTGTCTGGGGCATAAAGCAACTCCAAGCGCGGGTTC
TCGCGGTGGAAAGATACCTTAGGGACCAACAACTTTTGGGGATGTGGGGTTGTTCAGGCAAACTCATCTG
TTGCACTAACGTTCCTTGGAACTCCTCATGGTCTAACCGAAATCTCTCCGAGATCTGGGATAATATGACA
TGGTTGCAGTGGGATAAGGAGATTAGCAATTACACTCAAATAATCTATGGGCTCCTGGAGGAAAGCCAGA
ATCAGCAGGAGAAGAATGAACAGGATCTTCTGGCCCTTGATAAGTGGGCAAGTCTTTGGAATTGGTTCGA
CATTTCAAATTGGCTTTGGTATATAAAGATATTTATAATGATTGTCGGGGGTTTGATAGGTTTGAGGATT
GTGTTTGCTGTGCTGTCTGTTATCCACAGGGTTAGGCAGGGGTATAGTCCGCTCTCTTTTCAAACCCATA
CCCCCAACCCCAGGGGATTGGACCGACCCGAGCGGATTGAGGAGGAAGACGGTGAACAGGACCGGGGCAG
AAGTACCCGCCTTGTTAGCGGGTTTCTGTGATAACTCGAGGCCGGCAAGGCCGGATCCAGACATGATAAG
ATACATTGATGAGTTTGGACAAACCACAACTAGAATGCAGTGAAAAAAATGCTTTATTTGTGAAATTTGT
GATGCTATTGCTTTATTTGTAACCATTATAAGCTGCAATAAACAAGTTAACAACAACAATTGCATTCATT
TTATGTTTCAGGTTCAGGGGGAGGTGTGGGAGGTTTTTTAAAGCAAGTAAAACCTCTACAAATGTGGTAT
GGCTGATTATGATCCGGCTGCCTCGCGCGTTTCGGTGATGACGGTGAAAACCTCTGACACATGCAGCTCC
CGGAGACGGTCACAGCTTGTCTGTAAGCGGATGCCGGGAGCAGACAAGCCCGTCAGGGCGCGTCAGCGGG
TGTTGGCGGGTGTCGGGGCGCAGCCATGAGGTCGACTCTAGAGGATCGATCCCCGCCCCGGACGAACTAA
ACCTGACTACGACATCTCTGCCCCTTCTTCGCGGGGCAGTGCATGTAATCCCTTCAGTTGGTTGGTACAA
CTTGCCAACTGGGCCCTGTTCCACATGTGACACGGGGGGGGACCAAACACAAAGGGGTTCTCTGACTGTA
GTTGACATCCTTATAAATGGATGTGCACATTTGCCAACACTGAGTGGCTTTCATCCTGGAGCAGACTTTG
CAGTCTGTGGACTGCAACACAACATTGCCTTTATGTGTAACTCTTGGCTGAAGCTCTTACACCAATGCTG
GGGGACATGTACCTCCCAGGGGCCCAGGAAGACTACGGGAGGCTACACCAACGTCAATCAGAGGGGCCTG
TGTAGCTACCGATAAGCGGACCCTCAAGAGGGCATTAGCAATAGTGTTTATAAGGCCCCCTTGTTAACCC
TAAACGGGTAGCATATGCTTCCCGGGTAGTAGTATATACTATCCAGACTAACCCTAATTCAATAGCATAT
GTTACCCAACGGGAAGCATATGCTATCGAATTAGGGTTAGTAAAAGGGTCCTAAGGAACAGCGATATCTC
CCACCCCATGAGCTGTCACGGTTTTATTTACATGGGGTCAGGATTCCACGAGGGTAGTGAACCATTTTAG
TCACAAGGGCAGTGGCTGAAGATCAAGGAGCGGGCAGTGAACTCTCCTGAATCTTCGCCTGCTTCTTCAT
TCTCCTTCGTTTAGCTAATAGAATAACTGCTGAGTTGTGAACAGTAAGGTGTATGTGAGGTGCTCGAAAA
CAAGGTTTCAGGTGACGCCCCCAGAATAAAATTTGGACGGGGGGTTCAGTGGTGGCATTGTGCTATGACA
CCAATATAACCCTCACAAACCCCTTGGGCAATAAATACTAGTGTAGGAATGAAACATTCTGAATATCTTT
AACAATAGAAATCCATGGGGTGGGGACAAGCCGTAAAGACTGGATGTCCATCTCACACGAATTTATGGCT
ATGGGCAACACATAATCCTAGTGCAATATGATACTGGGGTTATTAAGATGTGTCCCAGGCAGGGACCAAG
ACAGGTGAACCATGTTGTTACACTCTATTTGTAACAAGGGGAAAGAGAGTGGACGCCGACAGCAGCGGAC
TCCACTGGTTGTCTCTAACACCCCCGAAAATTAAACGGGGCTCCACGCCAATGGGGCCCATAAACAAAGA
CAAGTGGCCACTCTTTTTTTTGAAATTGTGGAGTGGGGGCACGCGTCAGCCCCCACACGCCGCCCTGCGG
TTTTGGACTGTAAAATAAGGGTGTAATAACTTGGCTGATTGTAACCCCGCTAACCACTGCGGTCAAACCA
CTTGCCCACAAAACCACTAATGGCACCCCGGGGAATACCTGCATAAGTAGGTGGGCGGGCCAAGATAGGG
GCGCGATTGCTGCGATCTGGAGGACAAATTACACACACTTGCGCCTGAGCGCCAAGCACAGGGTTGTTGG
TCCTCATATTCACGAGGTCGCTGAGAGCACGGTGGGCTAATGTTGCCATGGGTAGCATATACTACCCAAA
TATCTGGATAGCATATGCTATCCTAATCTATATCTGGGTAGCATAGGCTATCCTAATCTATATCTGGGTA
GCATATGCTATCCTAATCTATATCTGGGTAGTATATGCTATCCTAATTTATATCTGGGTAGCATAGGCTA
TCCTAATCTATATCTGGGTAGCATATGCTATCCTAATCTATATCTGGGTAGTATATGCTATCCTAATCTG
TATCCGGGTAGCATATGCTATCCTAATAGAGATTAGGGTAGTATATGCTATCCTAATTTATATCTGGGTA
GCATATACTACCCAAATATCTGGATAGCATATGCTATCCTAATCTATATCTGGGTAGCATATGCTATCCT
AATCTATATCTGGGTAGCATAGGCTATCCTAATCTATATCTGGGTAGCATATGCTATCCTAATCTATATC
TGGGTAGTATATGCTATCCTAATTTATATCTGGGTAGCATAGGCTATCCTAATCTATATCTGGGTAGCAT
ATGCTATCCTAATCTATATCTGGGTAGTATATGCTATCCTAATCTGTATCCGGGTAGCATATGCTATCCT
CATGCATATACAGTCAGCATATGATACCCAGTAGTAGAGTGGGAGTGCTATCCTTTGCATATGCCGCCAC
CTCCCAAGGGGGCGTGAATTTTCGCTGCTTGTCCTTTTCCTGCTGGTTGCTCCCATTCTTAGGTGAATTT
AAGGAGGCCAGGCTAAAGCCGTCGCATGTCTGATTGCTCACCAGGTAAATGTCGCTAATGTTTTCCAACG
CGAGAAGGTGTTGAGCGCGGAGCTGAGTGACGTGACAACATGGGTATGCCCAATTGCCCCATGTTGGGAG
GACGAAAATGGTGACAAGACAGATGGCCAGAAATACACCAACAGCACGCATGATGTCTACTGGGGATTTA
TTCTTTAGTGCGGGGGAATACACGGCTTTTAATACGATTGAGGGCGTCTCCTAACAAGTTACATCACTCC
TGCCCTTCCTCACCCTCATCTCCATCACCTCCTTCATCTCCGTCATCTCCGTCATCACCCTCCGCGGCAG
CCCCTTCCACCATAGGTGGAAACCAGGGAGGCAAATCTACTCCATCGTCAAAGCTGCACACAGTCACCCT
GATATTGCAGGTAGGAGCGGGCTTTGTCATAACAAGGTCCTTAATCGCATCCTTCAAAACCTCAGCAAAT
ATATGAGTTTGTAAAAAGACCATGAAATAACAGACAATGGACTCCCTTAGCGGGCCAGGTTGTGGGCCGG
GTCCAGGGGCCATTCCAAAGGGGAGACGACTCAATGGTGTAAGACGACATTGTGGAATAGCAAGGGCAGT
TCCTCGCCTTAGGTTGTAAAGGGAGGTCTTACTACCTCCATATACGAACACACCGGCGACCCAAGTTCCT
TCGTCGGTAGTCCTTTCTACGTGACTCCTAGCCAGGAGAGCTCTTAAACCTTCTGCAATGTTCTCAAATT
TCGGGTTGGAACCTCCTTGACCACGATGCTTTCCAAACCACCCTCCTTTTTTGCGCCTGCCTCCATCACC
CTGACCCCGGGGTCCAGTGCTTGGGCCTTCTCCTGGGTCATCTGCGGGGCCCTGCTCTATCGCTCCCGGG
GGCACGTCAGGCTCACCATCTGGGCCACCTTCTTGGTGGTATTCAAAATAATCGGCTTCCCCTACAGGGT
GGAAAAATGGCCTTCTACCTGGAGGGGGCCTGCGCGGTGGAGACCCGGATGATGATGACTGACTACTGGG
ACTCCTGGGCCTCTTTTCTCCACGTCCACGACCTCTCCCCCTGGCTCTTTCACGACTTCCCCCCCTGGCT
CTTTCACGTCCTCTACCCCGGCGGCCTCCACTACCTCCTCGACCCCGGCCTCCACTACCTCCTCGACCCC
GGCC
